>Addgene plasmid #26641 | pET21a IHF | addgene partial sequence | sequence record 32855 | 26641 with T7
TAATTTTGTTTAACTTTAAGAAGGAGATATACATATGACCAAGTCAGAATTGATAGAAAGACTTGCCACC
CAGCAATCGCACATTCCCGCCAAGACGGTTGAAGATGCAGTAAAAGAGATGCTGGAGCATATGGCCTCGA
CTCTTGCGCAGGGCGAGCGTATTGAAATCCGCGGTTTCGGCAGTTTCTCTTTGCACTACCGCGCACCACG
TACCGGACGTAATCCGAAGACTGGCGATAAAGTAGAACTGGAAGGAAAATACGTTCCTCACTTTAAACCT
GGTAAAGAACTGCGCGATCGCGCCAATATTTACGGTTAATTTTGTTTAAGACTAGTGAAGGAGATATACA
TATGGCGCTTACAAAAGCTGAAATGTCAGAATATCTGTTTGATAAGCTTGGGCTTAGCAAGCGGGATGCC
AAAGAACTGGTTGAACTGTTTTTCGAAGAGATCCGTCGCGCTCTGGAAAACGGCGAACAGGTGAAACTCT
CTGGTTTTGGTAACTTCGATCTGCGTGATAAGAATCAACGCCCGGGACGTAACCCGAAAACGGGCGAGGA
TATTCCCATTACAGCACGGCGCGTGGTGACCTTCAGACCCGGGCAGAAGTTAAAAAGCCGGGTCGAAAAC
GCTTCGCCCAAAGACGAGTAACTCGAGCACCACCACCACCACCACTGAGATCCGGCTGCTAACAAAGCCC
GAAAGGAAGCTGAGTTGGCTGCTGCCACCGCTGAGCAATAACTAGCATAACCCCTTGGGGCCTCTAAACG
GGTCTTGAGGGGTTTTTTGCTGAAAGGAGGAACTATATCCGGATTGGCGAATGGG
[70 nt withheld, positions 826-895]
AC
