[The description below was written by a language model from this plasmid's Addgene catalogue record.]
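Description:
pET21a IHF is a bacterial expression plasmid built on the commercial pET21a backbone (about 5.4 kb without insert), carrying an insert named IHF cloned between the NdeI and XhoI sites, both of which were preserved. The name presumably refers to integration host factor, the bacterial DNA-bending architectural protein. However, the record gives no source species or insert size, and it does not say whether one or both subunits are encoded, so these points should be checked against the sequence. The plasmid confers ampicillin resistance, is listed as high copy, and is maintained in a standard cloning strain such as DH5alpha, which lacks T7 RNA polymerase and so keeps the insert transcriptionally silent.

As in other pET vectors, expression is driven by a T7 promoter under lac operator control and ends at a T7 terminator. This fits the T7 and T7 terminal sequencing primers listed for the two ends of the insert. Cloning at NdeI places the insert's start codon at the vector's optimised ribosome binding site, so no N-terminal vector-derived tag is added. pET21a normally offers a C-terminal His tag downstream of XhoI, but the depositor states explicitly that the IHF insert is not expressed with a His tag, so purification cannot rely on nickel affinity chromatography. The depositor recommends a DE3 lysogen host that supplies inducible T7 RNA polymerase, rare-codon tRNAs and pLysS-encoded T7 lysozyme to reduce leaky expression. The construct is suited to recombinant production of untagged IHF, presumably for biochemical or structural work, although the record does not state a specific application. No feature table was provided, so the backbone elements described here are inferred from the standard pET21a design.
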