Addgene plasmid #26641: pET21a IHF
Depositing lab: Phoebe Rice. Depositing organization: University of Chicago.
Backbone
  Vector backbone: pET21a
  Backbone manufacturer: EMD Biosciences
  Backbone size w/o insert (bp): 5443
  Vector type: Bacterial Expression
Growth in bacteria
  Bacterial resistance: Ampicillin, 100 μg/mL
  Growth temperature: 37°C
  Growth strain: DH5alpha
  Copy number: High Copy
Gene/Insert
  Gene/Insert name: IHF
  Cloning method: Restriction Enzyme; 5′ cloning site NdeI (not destroyed); 3′ cloning site XhoI (not destroyed)
  Sequencing primers: 5′ T7; 3′ T7 Terminal
Terms and licenses: Academic/Nonprofit Terms; Industry Terms: Not Available to Industry
Depositor comments: Use Rosetta(DE3)plysS cells for expression. Please note that the IHF insert is NOT expressed with a His tag.
How to cite: pET21a IHF was a gift from Phoebe Rice (Addgene plasmid # 26641 ; http://n2t.net/addgene:26641 ; RRID:Addgene_26641)
